>Addgene plasmid #217337 | pCH67 (crRNA expression vector) | addgene full sequence | sequence record 426763 | Addgene NGS Result
TTCACCATTATCGTTTCAGACCCACCTCCCAACCCCGAGTGGACCCAGAGAGGGCCTATTTCCCATGATT
CCTTCATATTTGCATATACGATACAAGGCTGTTAGAGAGATAATTAGAATTAATTTGACTGTAAACACAA
AGATATTAGTACAAAATACGTGACGTAGAAAGTAATAATTTCTTGGGTAGTTTGCAGTTTTAAAATTATG
TTTTAAAATGGACTATCATATGCTTACCGTAACTTGAAAGTATTTCGATTTCTTGGCTTTATATATCTTG
TGGAAAGGACGAAACACCGAATTTCTACTCTTGTAGATCGAGACGGTTGTATTTGTACGTCTCAAATTTC
TCCTCTAGGAGATTTTTTTTAAGCTTGGCGTAACTAGATCTTGAGACACTGCTTTTTGCTTGTACTGGGT
CTCTCTTGTTAGACCAGATCTGAGCCTGGGAGCTCTCTGGCTAACTAGGGAACCCACTGCTTAAGCCTCA
ATAAAGCTTGCCTTGAGTGCTTCAAGTAGTGTGTGCCCGTCTGTTGTGTGACTCTGGTAACTAGAGATCC
CTCAGACCCTTTTAGTCAGTGTGGAAAATCTCTAGCAGTACGTATAGTAGTTCATGTCATCTTATTATTC
AGTATTTATAACTTGCAAAGAAATGAATATCAGAGAGTGAGAGGAACTTGTTTATTGCAGCTTATAATGG
TTACAAATAAAGCAATAGCATCACAAATTTCACAAATAAAGCATTTTTTTCACTGCATTCTAGTTGTGGT
TTGTCCAAACTCATCAATGTATCTTATCATGTCTGGCTCTAGCTATCCCGCCCCTAACTCCGCCCATCCC
GCCCCTAACTCCGCCCAGTTCCGCCCATTCTCCGCCCCATGGCTGACTAATTTTTTTTATTTATGCAGAG
GCCGAGGCCGCCTCGGCCTCTGAGCTATTCCAGAAGTAGTGAGGAGGCTTTTTTGGAGGCCTAGGGACGT
ACCCAATTCGTCCTATAGTGAGTCGTATTACGCGCGCTCACTGGCCGTCGTTTTACAACGTCGTGACTGG
GAAAACCCTGGCGTTACCCAACTTAATCGCCTTGCAGCACATCCCCCTTTCGCCAGCTGGCGTAATAGCG
AAGAGGCCCGCACCGATCGCCCTTCCCAACAGTTGCGCAGCCTGAATGGCGAATGGG
[124 nt withheld, positions 1178-1301]
C
[91 nt withheld, positions 1303-1393]
A
[49 nt withheld, positions 1395-1443]
CCTTTGACGTTGGAGTCCACGTTCTTT
[37 nt withheld, positions 1471-1507]
ACCCTATCTCGGTCTATTCTTTTGATTTATAAGGGATTTTGCCGATTTCGGCCTATTGGTTAAAAAATGA
GCTGATTTAACAAAAATTTAACGCGAATTTTAACAAAATATTAACGCTTACAATTTAGGTGGCACTTTTC
GGGGAAATGTGCGCGGAACCCCTATTTGTTTATTTTTCTAAATACATTCAAATATGTATCCGCTCATGAG
ACAATAACCCTGATAAATGCTTCAATAATATTGAAAAAGGAAGAGTATGAGTATTCAACATTTCCGTGTC
GCCCTTATTCCCTTTTTTGCGGCATTTTGCCTTCCTGTTTTTGCTCACCCAGAAACGCTGGTGAAAGTAA
AAGATGCTGAAGATCAGTTGGGTGCACGAGTGGGTTACATCGAACTGGATCTCAACAGCGGTAAGATCCT
TGAGAGTTTTCGCCCCGAAGAACGTTTTCCAATGATGAGCACTTTTAAAGTTCTGCTATGTGGCGCGGTA
TTATCCCGTATTGACGCCGGGCAAGAGCAACTCGGTCGCCGCATACACTATTCTCAGAATGACTTGGTTG
AGTACTCACCAGTCACAGAAAAGCATCTTACGGATGGCATGACAGTAAGAGAATTATGCAGTGCTGCCAT
AACCATGAGTGATAACACTGCGGCCAACTTACTTCTGACAACGATCGGAGGACCGAAGGAGCTAACCGCT
TTTTTGCACAACATGGGGGATCATGTAACTCGCCTTGATCGTTGGGAACCGGAGCTGAATGAAGCCATAC
CAAACGACGAGCGTGACACCACGATGCCTGTAGCAATGGCAACAACGTTGCGCAAACTATTAACTGGCGA
ACTACTTACTCTAGCTTCCCGGCAACAATTAATAGACTGGATGGAGGCGGATAAAGTTGCAGGACCACTT
CTGCGCTCGGCCCTTCCGGCTGGCTGGTTTATTGCTGATAAATCTGGAGCCGGTGAGCGTGGGTCTCGCG
GTATCATTGCAGCACTGGGGCCAGATGGTAAGCCCTCCCGTATCGTAGTTATCTACACGACGGGGAGTCA
GGCAACTATGGATGAACGAAATAGACAGATCGCTGAGATAGGTGCCTCACTGATTAAGCATTGGTAACTG
TCAGACCAAGTTTACTCATATATACTTTAGATTGATTTAAAACTTCATTTTTAATTTAAAAGGATCTAGG
TGAAGATCCTTTTTGATAATCTCATGACCAAAATCCCTTAACGTGAGTTTTCGTTCCACTGAGCGTCAGA
CCCCGTAGAAAAGATCAAAGGATCTTCTTGAGATCCTTTTTTTCTGCGCGTAATCTGCTGCTTGCAAACA
AAAAAACCACCGCTACCAGCGGTGGTTTGTTTGCCGGATCAAGAGCTACCAACTCTTTTTCCGAAGGTAA
CTGGCTTCAGCAGAGCGCAGATACCAAATACTGTTCTTCTAGTGTAGCCGTAGTTAGGCCACCACTTCAA
GAACTCTGTAGCACCGCCTACATACCTCGCTCTGCTAATCCTGTTACCAGTGGCTGCTGCCAGTGGCGAT
AAGTCGTGTCTTACCGGGTTGGACTCAAGACGATAGTTACCGGATAAGGCGCAGCGGTCGGGCTGAACGG
GGGGTTCGTGCACACAGCCCAGCTTGGAGCGAACGACCTACACCGAACTGAGATACCTACAGCGTGAGCT
ATGAGAAAGCGCCACGCTTCCCGAAGGGAGAAAGGCGGACAGGTATCCGGTAAGCGGCAGGGTCGGAACA
GGAGAGCGCACGAGGGAGCTTCCAGGGGGAAACGCCTGGTATCTTTATAGTCCTGTCGGGTTTCGCCACC
TCTGACTTGAGCGTCGATTTTTGTGATGCTCGTCAGGGGGGCGGAGCCTATGGAAAAACGCCAGCAACGC
GGCCTTTTTACGGTTCCTGGCCTTTTGCTGGCCTTTTGCTCACATGTTCTTTCCTGCGTTATCCCCTGAT
TCTGTGGATAACCGTATTACCGCCTTTGAGTGAGCTGATACCGCTCGCCGCAGCCGAACGACCGAGCGCA
GCGAGTCAGTGAGCGAGGAAGCGGAAGAGCGCCCAATACGCAAACCGCCTCTCCCCGCGCGTTGGCCGAT
TCATTAATGCAGCTGGCACGACAGGTTTCCCGACTGGAAAGCGGGCAGTGAGCGCAACGCAATTAATGTG
AGTTAGCTCACTCATTAGGCACCCCAGGCTTTACACTTTATGCTTCCGGCTCGTATGTTGTGTGGAATTG
TGAGCGGATAACAATTTCACACAGGAAACAGCTATGACCATGATTACGCCAAGCGCGCAATTAACCCTCA
CTAAAGGGAACAAAAGCTGGAGCTGCAAGCTTAATGTAGTCTTATGCAATACTCTTGTAGTCTTGCAACA
TGGTAACGATGAGTTAGCAACATGCCTTACAAGGAGAGAAAAAGCACCGTGCATGCCGATTGGTGGAAGT
AAGGTGGTACGATCGTGCCTTATTAGGAAGGCAACAGACGGGTCTGACATGGATTGGACGAACCACTGAA
TTGCCGCATTGCAGAGATATTGTATTTAAGTGCCTAGCTCGATACATAAACGGGTCTCTCTGGTTAGACC
AGATCTGAGCCTGGGAGCTCTCTGGCTAACTAGGGAACCCACTGCTTAAGCCTCAATAAAGCTTGCCTTG
AGTGCTTCAAGTAGTGTGTGCCCGTCTGTTGTGTGACTCTGGTAACTAGAGATCCCTCAGACCCTTTTAG
TCAGTGTGGAAAATCTCTAGCAGTGGCGCCCGAACAGGGACTTGAAAGCGAAAGGGAAACCAGAGGAGCT
CTCTCGACGCAGGACTCGGCTTGCTGAAGCGCGCACGGCAAGAGGCGAGGGGCGGCGACTGGTGAGTACG
CCAAAAATTTTGACTAGCGGAGGCTAGAAGGAGAGAGATGGGTGCGAGAGCGTCAGTATTAAGCGGGGGA
GAATTAGATCGCGATGGGAAAAAATTCGGTTAAGGCCAGGGGGAAAGAAAAAATATAAATTAAAACATAT
AGTATGGGCAAGCAGGGAGCTAGAACGATTCGCAGTTAATCCTGGCCTGTTAGAAACATCAGAAGGCTGT
AGACAAATACTGGGACAGCTACAACCATCCCTTCAGACAGGATCAGAAGAACTTAGATCATTATATAATA
CAGTAGCAACCCTCTATTGTGTGCATCAAAGGATAGAGATAAAAGACACCAAGGAAGCTTTAGACAAGAT
AGAGGAAGAGCAAAACAAAAGTAAGACCACCGCACAGCAAGCGGCCGCTGATCTTCAGACCTGGAGGAGG
AGATATGAGGGACAATTGGAGAAGTGAATTATATAAATATAAAGTAGTAAAAATTGAACCATTAGGAGTA
GCACCCACCAAGGCAAAGAGAAGAGTGGTGCAGAGAGAAAAAAGAGCAGTGGGAATAGGAGCTTTGTTCC
TTGGGTTCTTGGGAGCAGCAGGAAGCACTATGGGCGCAGCGTCAATGACGCTGACGGTACAGGCCAGACA
ATTATTGTCTGGTATAGTGCAGCAGCAGAACAATTTGCTGAGGGCTATTGAGGCGCAACAGCATCTGTTG
CAACTCACAGTCTGGGGCATCAAGCAGCTCCAGGCAAGAATCCTGGCTGTGGAAAGATACCTAAAGGATC
AACAGCTCCTGGGGATTTGGGGTTGCTCTGGAAAACTCATTTGCACCACTGCTGTGCCTTGGAATGCTAG
TTGGAGTAATAAATCTCTGGAACAGATTTGGAATCACACGACCTGGATGGAGTGGGACAGAGAAATTAAC
AATTACACAAGCTTAATACACTCCTTAATTGAAGAATCGCAAAACCAGCAAGAAAAGAATGAACAAGAAT
TATTGGAATTAGATAAATGGGCAAGTTTGTGGAATTGGTTTAACATAACAAATTGGCTGTGGTATATAAA
ATTATTCATAATGATAGTAGGAGGCTTGGTAGGTTTAAGAATAGTTTTTGCTGTACTTTCTATAGTGAAT
AGAGTTAGGCAGGGATATTCACCATTATCGTTTCAGAATCTTGAGACAAATGGCAGTATTCATCCACAAT
TTTAAAAGAAAAGGGGGGATTGGGGGGTACAGTGCAGGGGAAAGAATAGTAGACATAATAGCAACAGACA
TACAAACTAAAGAATTACAAAAACAAATTACAAAAATTCAAAATTTTCGGGTTTATTACAGGGACAGCAG
AGATCCACTTTGGCGCCGGCTCGAGGGGGCCCGGGTCGAGTGGCTCCGGTGCCCGTCAGTGGGCAGAGCG
CACATCGCCCACAGTCCCCGAGAAGTTGGGGGGAGGGGTCGGCAATTGAACCGGTGCCTAGAGAAGGTGG
CGCGGGGTAAACTGGGAAAGTGATGTCGTGTACTGGCTCCGCCTTTTTCCCGAGGGTGGGGGAGAACCGT
ATATAAGTGCAGTAGTCGCCGTGAACGTTCTTTTTCGCAACGGGTTTGCCGCCAGAACACAGGTGTCGTG
ACGCGGGATCCGCCACCATGGATTACAAAGACGATGACGATAAGATGGTGAGCAAGGGCGAGGAGCTGTT
CACCGGGGTGGTGCCCATCCTGGTCGAGCTGGACGGCGACGTAAACGGCCACAAGTTCAGCGTGTCCGGC
GAGGGCGAGGGCGATGCCACCTACGGCAAGCTGACCCTGAAGTTCATCTGCACCACCGGCAAGCTGCCCG
TGCCCTGGCCCACCCTCGTGACCACCCTGACCTACGGCGTGCAGTGCTTCAGCCGCTACCCCGACCACAT
GAAGCAGCACGACTTCTTCAAGTCCGCCATGCCCGAAGGCTACGTCCAGGAGCGCACCATCTTCTTCAAG
GACGACGGCAACTACAAGACCCGCGCCGAGGTGAAGTTCGAGGGCGACACCCTGGTGAACCGCATCGAGC
TGAAGGGCATCGACTTCAAGGAGGACGGCAACATCCTGGGGCACAAGCTGGAGTACAACTACAACAGCCA
CAACGTCTATATCATGGCCGACAAGCAGAAGAACGGCATCAAGGTGAACTTCAAGATCCGCCACAACATC
GAGGACGGCAGCGTGCAGCTCGCCGACCACTACCAGCAGAACACCCCCATCGGCGACGGCCCCGTGCTGC
TGCCCGACAACCACTACCTGAGCACCCAGTCCGCCCTGAGCAAAGACCCCAACGAGAAGCGCGATCACAT
GGTCCTGCTGGAGTTCGTGACCGCCGCCGGGATCACTCTCGGCATGGACGAGCTGTACAAGGGCAGCGGC
GCCACCAACTTCAGCCTGCTGAAGCAGGCCGGCGACGTGGAGGAGAACCCCGGCCCCATGACCGAGTACA
AGCCCACGGTGCGCCTCGCCACCCGCGACGACGTCCCCCGGGCCGTACGCACCCTCGCCGCCGCGTTCGC
CGACTACCCCGCCACGCGCCACACCGTCGACCCGGACCGCCACATCGAGCGGGTCACCGAGCTGCAAGAA
CTCTTCCTCACGCGCGTCGGGCTCGACATCGGCAAGGTGTGGGTCGCGGACGACGGCGCCGCGGTGGCGG
TCTGGACCACGCCGGAGAGCGTCGAAGCGGGGGCGGTGTTCGCCGAGATCGGCCCGCGCATGGCCGAGTT
GAGCGGTTCCCGGCTGGCCGCGCAGCAACAGATGGAAGGCCTCCTGGCGCCGCACCGGCCCAAGGAGCCC
GCGTGGTTCCTGGCCACCGTCGGCGTGTCGCCCGACCACCAGGGCAAGGGTCTGGGCAGCGCCGTCGTGC
TCCCCGGAGTGGAGGCGGCCGAGCGCGCCGGGGTGCCCGCCTTCCTGGAGACCTCCGCGCCCCGCAACCT
CCCCTTCTACGAGCGGCTCGGCTTCACCGTCACCGCCGACGTCGAGGTGCCCGAAGGACCGCGCACCTGG
TGCATGACCCGCAAGCCCGGTGCCTGAACGCGTTAAGTCGACAATCAACCTCTGGATTACAAAATTTGTG
AAAGATTGACTGGTATTCTTAACTATGTTGCTCCTTTTACGCTATGTGGATACGCTGCTTTAATGCCTTT
GTATCATGCTATTGCTTCCCGTATGGCTTTCATTTTCTCCTCCTTGTATAAATCCTGGTTGCTGTCTCTT
TATGAGGAGTTGTGGCCCGTTGTCAGGCAACGTGGCGTGGTGTGCACTGTGTTTGCTGACGCAACCCCCA
CTGGTTGGGGCATTGCCACCACCTGTCAGCTCCTTTCCGGGACTTTCGCTTTCCCCCTCCCTATTGCCAC
GGCGGAACTCATCGCCGCCTGCCTTGCCCGCTGCTGGACAGGGGCTCGGCTGTTGGGCACTGACAATTCC
GTGGTGTTGTCGGGGAAATCATCGTCCTTTCCTTGGCTGCTCGCCTGTGTTGCCACCTGGATTCTGCGCG
GGACGTCCTTCTGCTACGTCCCTTCGGCCCTCAATCCAGCGGACCTTCCTTCCCGCGGCCTGCTGCCGGC
TCTGCGGCCTCTTCCGCGTCTTCGCCTTCGCCCTCAGACGAGTCGGATCTCCCTTTGGGCCGCCTCCCCG
CGTCGACTTTAAGACCAATGACTTACAAGGCAGCTGTAGATCTTAGCCACTTTTTAAAAGAAAAGGGGGG
ACTGGAAGGGCTAATTCACTCCCAACGAAGACAAGAT
Features (pLannotate 1.2.2; 26 found; start..end, strand, type, name):
     50..290     +  promoter       U6 promoter: RNA polymerase III promoter for human U6 snRNA
    417..597     +  LTR            5' LTR (truncated): truncated 5' long terminal repeat (LTR) from HIV-1
    675..796     +  polyA_signal   SV40 poly(A) signal: SV40 polyadenylation signal
    836..971     +  rep_origin     SV40 ori: SV40 origin of replication
    992..1010    -  promoter       T7 promoter: promoter for bacteriophage T7 RNA polymerase
   1018..1173    +  CDS            lacZα (fragment): LacZα fragment of β-galactosidase; lacZ fragment
   1178..1606    +  rep_origin     f1 ori (sequence partly withheld): f1 bacteriophage origin of replication; arrow indicates direction of (+) strand synthesis
   1659..1763    +  promoter       AmpR promoter: bla
   1764..2624    +  CDS            AmpR: β-lactamase; bla; confers resistance to ampicillin, carbenicillin, and related antibiotics
   2795..3383    +  rep_origin     ori: high-copy-number ColE1/pMB1/pBR322/pUC origin of replication
   3566..3658    +  CDS            lacI (fragment): lac repressor; lacI; The lac repressor binds to the lac operator to inhibit transcription in E. coli. This inhibition can be relieved by adding lactose or isopropyl-β-D-thiogalactopyranoside (IPTG).
   3671..3692    +  protein_bind   CAP binding site: CAP binding activates transcription in the presence of cAMP. E. coli catabolite activator protein
   3707..3737    +  promoter       lac promoter: promoter for the E. coli lac operon
   3745..3761    +  protein_bind   lac operator: The lac repressor binds to the lac operator to inhibit transcription in E. coli. This inhibition can be relieved by adding lactose or isopropyl-β-D-thiogalactopyranoside (IPTG). lac repressor encoded by lacI
   3806..3824    +  promoter       T3 promoter: promoter for bacteriophage T3 RNA polymerase
   3852..4078    +  promoter       RSV promoter: Rous sarcoma virus enhancer/promoter
   4079..4259    +  LTR            5' LTR (truncated): truncated 5' long terminal repeat (LTR) from HIV-1
   4306..4431    +  misc_feature   HIV-1 Ψ: packaging signal of human immunodeficiency virus type 1
   4415..4778    +  CDS            HIV-1 gag (fragment): gag protein from human immunodeficiency virus 1; gag
   4924..5157    +  misc_feature   RRE: The Rev response element (RRE) of HIV-1 allows for Rev-dependent mRNA export from the nucleus to the cytoplasm.
   5567..5684    +  misc_feature   cPPT/CTS: central polypurine tract and central termination sequence of HIV-1
   5768..5979    +  promoter       EF-1α core promoter: core promoter for human elongation factor EF-1α
   6032..6748    +  CDS            EGFP: EGFP is a basic (constitutively fluorescent) green fluorescent protein published in 1996, derived from Aequorea victoria. It is reported to be a rapidly-maturing weak dimer with moderate acid sensitivity.
   6815..7414    +  CDS            PuroR: puromycin N-acetyltransferase; pac from Streptomyces alboniger; confers resistance to puromycin
   7430..8018    +  misc_feature   WPRE: woodchuck hepatitis virus posttranscriptional regulatory element
   8014..8124    +  CDS            nef (fragment): NEF_HV1LA - Experimental evidence at protein level: Swiss-Prot protein existence level 1. Extracellular Nef protein targets CD4(+) T-lymphocytes for apoptosis by interacting with CXCR4 surface receptors. From Human immunodeficiency virus type 1 group M subtype B (isolate Lai) (HIV-1).
