[The description below was written by a language model from this plasmid's Addgene catalogue record and pLannotate feature annotations shown in this document.]
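Description:
pCH67 is a third-generation-style lentiviral CRISPR vector built on the pRG212 backbone for expressing Cas12a crRNAs in a CROP-seq configuration. It is maintained in E. coli as a high-copy plasmid through a ColE1/pUC-type origin with ampicillin selection (AmpR/bla). The backbone also carries an f1 ori, an SV40 origin and SV40 polyadenylation signal, and remnants of a lac/lacZα cloning region with T7 and T3 promoters. The viral portion begins with an RSV promoter fused to a truncated HIV-1 5' LTR, so the genomic RNA is transcribed independently of Tat. This is followed by the Ψ packaging signal with a partial gag sequence, the RRE for Rev-dependent nuclear export, and the cPPT/CTS.

There are two expression units. An EF-1α core promoter drives EGFP followed by the puromycin resistance gene (PuroR), with a WPRE downstream to enhance transcript expression, so transduced mammalian cells can be tracked by fluorescence or selected with puromycin. The element linking EGFP to PuroR is not annotated. The crRNA cassette uses the human U6 Pol III promoter and, according to the catalogue entry, consists of an AsCas12a direct repeat, a filler and a second repeat variant (AsDR8). These elements are not annotated in the feature table. The filler is removed by BsmBI digestion and replaced with crRNA-encoding oligos.

In the circular map, the U6 promoter lies just after the nef fragment and immediately upstream of the second truncated LTR, which places it within the 3' LTR region as expected for CROP-seq. In this design the cassette is copied into the 5' LTR during reverse transcription, and the crRNA sequence is also carried in the polyadenylated EF-1α transcript. That allows crRNA identity to be read out in single-cell RNA sequencing, which suits pooled and combinatorial Cas12a perturbation screens.
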