Addgene plasmid #217337: pCH67 (crRNA expression vector)
Purpose: CROP-seq crRNA expression vector with GFP and puro marker
Depositing lab: Luke Gilbert. Depositing organization: University of California, San Francisco (UCSF). Publication: Engineered CRISPR-Cas12a for higher-order combinatorial chromatin perturbations. Hsiung CC, Wilson CM, Sambold NA, Dai R, Chen Q, Teyssier N, Misiukiewicz S, Arab A, O'Loughlin T, Cofsky JC, Shi J, Gilbert LA. Nat Biotechnol. 2024 May 17. doi: 10.1038/s41587-024-02224-0. PubMed 38760567.
Backbone
  Vector backbone: pRG212
  Vector type: Lentiviral, CRISPR
Growth in bacteria
  Bacterial resistance: Ampicillin, 100 μg/mL
  Growth temperature: 37°C
  Growth strain: NEB Stable
  Copy number: High Copy
Gene/Insert
  Gene/Insert name: AsDR-filler-AsDR8, GFP-puro
  Species: Synthetic
  Promoter: hU6
  Cloning method: Gibson Cloning
Terms and licenses: Academic/Nonprofit Terms; Industry Terms: Not Available to Industry
Depositor comments: Digest with BsmBI to replace filler with sgRNA oligos. Please visit https://doi.org/10.1101/2023.09.18.558350 for bioRxiv preprint.
How to cite: pCH67 (crRNA expression vector) was a gift from Luke Gilbert (Addgene plasmid # 217337 ; http://n2t.net/addgene:217337 ; RRID:Addgene_217337)
